>Addgene plasmid #111724 | pBacMam2-DiEx-LIC-N-flag_huntingtin_full-length_Q73 | addgene full sequence | sequence record 226887 | Addgene NGS Result
TTCTCTGTCACAGAATGAAAATTTTTCTGTCATCTCTTCGTTATTAATGTTTGTAATTGACTGAATATCA
ACGCTTATTTGCAGCCTGAATGGCGAATGGG
[124 nt withheld, positions 102-225]
C
[91 nt withheld, positions 227-317]
A
[49 nt withheld, positions 319-367]
CCTTTGACGTTGGAGTCCACGTTCTT
[37 nt withheld, positions 394-430]
ACCCTATCTCGGTCTATTCTTTTGATTTATAAGGGATTTTGCCGATTTCGGCCTATTGGTTAAAAAATGA
GCTGATTTAACAAAAATTTAACGCGAATTTTAACAAAATATTAACGCTTACAATTTAGGTGGCACTTTTC
GGGGAAATGTGCGCGGAACCCCTATTTGTTTATTTTTCTAAATACATTCAAATATGTATCCGCTCATGAG
ACAATAACCCTGATAAATGCTTCAATAATATTGAAAAAGGAAGAGTATGAGTATTCAACATTTCCGTGTC
GCCCTTATTCCCTTTTTTGCGGCATTTTGCCTTCCTGTTTTTGCTCACCCAGAAACGCTGGTGAAAGTAA
AAGATGCTGAAGATCAGTTGGGTGCACGAGTGGGTTACATCGAACTGGATCTCAACAGCGGTAAGATCCT
TGAGAGTTTTCGCCCCGAAGAACGTTTTCCAATGATGAGCACTTTTAAAGTTCTGCTATGTGGCGCGGTA
TTATCCCGTATTGACGCCGGGCAAGAGCAACTCGGTCGCCGCATACACTATTCTCAGAATGACTTGGTTG
AGTACTCACCAGTCACAGAAAAGCATCTTACGGATGGCATGACAGTAAGAGAATTATGCAGTGCTGCCAT
AACCATGAGTGATAACACTGCGGCCAACTTACTTCTGACAACGATCGGAGGACCGAAGGAGCTAACCGCT
TTTTTGCACAACATGGGGGATCATGTAACTCGCCTTGATCGTTGGGAACCGGAGCTGAATGAAGCCATAC
CAAACGACGAGCGTGACACCACGATGCCTGTAGCAATGGCAACAACGTTGCGCAAACTATTAACTGGCGA
ACTACTTACTCTAGCTTCCCGGCAACAATTAATAGACTGGATGGAGGCGGATAAAGTTGCAGGACCACTT
CTGCGCTCGGCCCTTCCGGCTGGCTGGTTTATTGCTGATAAATCTGGAGCCGGTGAGCGTGGGTCTCGCG
GTATCATTGCAGCACTGGGGCCAGATGGTAAGCCCTCCCGTATCGTAGTTATCTACACGACGGGGAGTCA
GGCAACTATGGATGAACGAAATAGACAGATCGCTGAGATAGGTGCCTCACTGATTAAGCATTGGTAACTG
TCAGACCAAGTTTACTCATATATACTTTAGATTGATTTAAAACTTCATTTTTAATTTAAAAGGATCTAGG
TGAAGATCCTTTTTGATAATCTCATGACCAAAATCCCTTAACGTGAGTTTTCGTTCCACTGAGCGTCAGA
CCCCGTAGAAAAGATCAAAGGATCTTCTTGAGATCCTTTTTTTCTGCGCGTAATCTGCTGCTTGCAAACA
AAAAAACCACCGCTACCAGCGGTGGTTTGTTTGCCGGATCAAGAGCTACCAACTCTTTTTCCGAAGGTAA
CTGGCTTCAGCAGAGCGCAGATACCAAATACTGTTCTTCTAGTGTAGCCGTAGTTAGGCCACCACTTCAA
GAACTCTGTAGCACCGCCTACATACCTCGCTCTGCTAATCCTGTTACCAGTGGCTGCTGCCAGTGGCGAT
AAGTCGTGTCTTACCGGGTTGGACTCAAGACGATAGTTACCGGATAAGGCGCAGCGGTCGGGCTGAACGG
GGGGTTCGTGCACACAGCCCAGCTTGGAGCGAACGACCTACACCGAACTGAGATACCTACAGCGTGAGCT
ATGAGAAAGCGCCACGCTTCCCGAAGGGAGAAAGGCGGACAGGTATCCGGTAAGCGGCAGGGTCGGAACA
GGAGAGCGCACGAGGGAGCTTCCAGGGGGAAACGCCTGGTATCTTTATAGTCCTGTCGGGTTTCGCCACC
TCTGACTTGAGCGTCGATTTTTGTGATGCTCGTCAGGGGGGCGGAGCCTATGGAAAAACGCCAGCAACGC
GGCCTTTTTACGGTTCCTGGCCTTTTGCTGGCCTTTTGCTCACATGTTCTTTCCTGCGTTATCCCCTGAT
TCTGTGGATAACCGTATTACCGCCTTTGAGTGAGCTGATACCGCTCGCCGCAGCCGAACGACCGAGCGCA
GCGAGTCAGTGAGCGAGGAAGCGGAAGAGCGCCTGATGCGGTATTTTCTCCTTACGCATCTGTGCGGTAT
TTCACACCGCATAGACCAGCCGCGTAACCTGGCAAAATCGGTTACGGTTGAGTAATAAATGGATGCCCTG
CGTAAGCGGGTGTGGGCGGACAATAAAGTCTTAAACTGAACAAAATAGATCTAAACTATGACAATAAAGT
CTTAAACTAGACAGAATAGTTGTAAACTGAAATCAGTCCAGTTATGCTGTGAAAAAGCATACTGGACTTT
TGTTATGGCTAAAGCAAACTCTTCATTTTCTGAAGTGCAAATTGCCCGTCGTATTAAAGAGGGGCGTGGC
CAAGGGCATGGTAAAGACTATATTCGCGGCGTTGTGACAATTTACCGAACAACTCCGCGGCCGGGAAGCC
GATCTCGGCTTGAACGAATTGTTAGGTGGCGGTACTTGGGTCGATATCAAAGTGCATCACTTCTTCCCGT
ATGCCCAACTTTGTATAGAGAGCCACTGCGGGATCGTCACCGTAATCTGCTTGCACGTAGATCACATAAG
CACCAAGCGCGTTGGCCTCATGCTTCAAGAGATTGATGAGCGCGGTGGCAATGCCCTGCCTCCGGTGCTC
GCCGGAGACTGCGAGATCATAGATATAGATCTCACTACGCGGCTGCTCAAACTTGGGCAGAACGTAAGCC
GCGAGAGCGCCAACAACCGCTTCTTGGTCGAAGGCAGCAAGCGCGATGAATGTCTTACTACGGAGCAAGT
TCCCGAGGTAATCGGAGTCCGGCTGATGTTGGGAGTAGGTGGCTACGTCTCCGAACTCACGACCGAAAAG
ATCAAGAGCAGCCCGCATGGATTTGACTTGGTCAGGGCCGAGCCTACATGTGCGAATGATGCCCATACTT
GAGCCACCTAACTTTGTTTTAGGGCGACTGCCCTGCTGCGTAACATCGTTGCTGCTGCGTAACATCGTTG
CTGCTCCATAACATCAAACATCGACCCACGGCGTAACGCGCTTGCTGCTTGGATGCCCGAGGCATAGACT
GTACAAAAAAACAGTCATAACAAGCCATGAAAACCGCCACTGCGCCGTTACCACCGCTGCGTTCGGTCAA
GGTTCTGGACCAGTTGCGTGAGCGCATACGCTACTTGCATTACAGTTTACGAACCGAACAGGCTTATGTC
AACTGGGTTCGTGCCTTCATCCGTTTCCACGGTGTGCGTCACCCGGCAACCTTGGGCAGCAGCGAAGTCG
AGGCATTTCTGTCCTGGCTGGCGAACGAGCGCAAGGTTTCGGTCTCCACGCATCGTCAGGCATTGGCGGC
CTTGCTGTTCTTCTACGGCAAGGTGCTGTGCACGGATCTGCCCTTGCTTCAGGAGATCGGTAGACCTCGG
CCGTCGCGGCGCTTGCCGGTGGTGCTGACCCCGGATGAAGTGGTTCGCATCCTCGGTTTTCTGGAAGGCG
AGCATCGTTTGTTCGCCCAGGACTCTAGCTATAGTTCTAGTGGTTGGCTACGTACCCGTAGTGGCTATGG
CAGGGCTTGCCGCCCCGACGTTGGCTGCGAGCCCTGGGCCTTCACCCGAACTTGGGGGTTGGGGTGGGGA
AAAGGAAGAAACGCGGGCGTATTGGTCCCAATGGGGTCTCGGTGGGGTATCGACAGAGTGCCAGCCCTGG
GACCGAACCCCGCGTTTATGAACAAACGACCCAACACCCGTGCGTTTTATTCTGTCTTTTTATTGCCGTC
ATAGCGCGGGTTCCTTCCGGTATTGTCTCCTTCCGTGTTTCAGTTAGCCTCCCCCATCTCCCGGTACCGC
ATGCGGATCTGTACGGGCCAGATATACGCGTTGACATTGATTATTGACTAGTTATTAATAGTAATCAATT
ACGGGGTCATTAGTTCATAGCCCATATATGGAGTTCCGCGTTACATAACTTACGGTAAATGGCCCGCCTG
GCTGACCGCCCAACGACCCCCGCCCATTGACGTCAATAATGACGTATGTTCCCATAGTAACGCCAATAGG
GACTTTCCATTGACGTCAATGGGTGGAGTATTTACGGTAAACTGCCCACTTGGCAGTACATCAAGTGTAT
CATATGCCAAGTACGCCCCCTATTGACGTCAATGACGGTAAATGGCCCGCCTGGCATTATGCCCAGTACA
TGACCTTATGGGACTTTCCTACTTGGCAGTACATCTACGTATTAGTCATCGCTATTACCATGGTGATGCG
GTTTTGGCAGTACATCAATGGGCGTGGATAGCGGTTTGACTCACGGGGATTTCCAAGTCTCCACCCCATT
GACGTCAATGGGAGTTTGTTTTGGCACCAAAATCAACGGGACTTTCCAAAATGTCGTAACAACTCCGCCC
CATTGACGCAAATGGGCGGTAGGCGTGTACGGTGGGAGGTCTATATAAGCAGAGCTCTCTGGCTAACTAG
AGAACCCACTGCTTACTGGCTTATCGAATACGGACCTTTAATTCAACCCAACACAATATATTATAGTTAA
ATAAGAATTATTATCAAATCATTTGTATATTAATTAAAATACTATACTGTAAATTACATTTTATTTACAA
TCACTCGACGGATCCTTAAGAAGGAGATATACTATGGACTACAAAGACGATGACGACAAGATGGCGACCC
TGGAAAAGCTGATGAAGGCCTTCGAGTCCCTCAAGTCCTTCCAACAGCAGCAACAGCAACAACAGCAGCA
ACAGCAACAACAGCAGCAACAGCAACAACAGCAGCAACAGCAACAACAGCAGCAACAGCAACAACAGCAG
CAACAGCAACAACAGCAGCAACAGCAACAACAGCAGCAACAGCAACAACAGCAGCAACAGCAACAACAGC
AGCAACAGCAACAACAGCAGCAACAGCAACAACAGCAGCAACAGCAACAACCGCCACCGCCGCCGCCGCC
GCCGCCGCCTCCTCAGCTTCCTCAGCCGCCGCCGCAGGCACAGCCGCTGCTGCCTCAGCCGCAGCCGCCC
CCGCCGCCGCCCCCGCCGCCACCCGGCCCGGCTGTGGCTGAGGAGCCGCTGCACCGACCAAAGAAAGAAC
TTTCAGCTACCAAGAAAGACCGTGTGAATCATTGTCTGACAATATGTGAAAACATAGTGGCACAGTCTGT
CAGAAATTCTCCAGAATTTCAGAAACTTCTGGGCATCGCTATGGAACTTTTTCTGCTGTGCAGTGATGAC
GCAGAGTCAGATGTCAGGATGGTGGCTGACGAATGCCTCAACAAAGTTATCAAAGCTTTGATGGATTCTA
ATCTTCCAAGGTTACAGCTCGAGCTCTATAAGGAAATTAAAAAGAATGGTGCCCCTCGGAGTTTGCGTGC
TGCCCTGTGGAGGTTTGCTGAGCTGGCTCACCTGGTTCGGCCTCAGAAATGCAGGCCTTACCTGGTGAAC
CTTCTGCCGTGCCTGACTCGAACAAGCAAGAGACCCGAAGAATCAGTCCAGGAGACCTTGGCTGCAGCTG
TTCCCAAAATTATGGCTTCTTTTGGCAATTTTGCAAATGACAATGAAATTAAGGTTTTGTTAAAGGCCTT
CATAGCGAACCTGAAGTCAAGCTCCCCCACCATTCGGCGGACAGCGGCTGGATCAGCAGTGAGCATCTGC
CAGCACTCAAGAAGGACACAATATTTCTATAGTTGGCTACTAAATGTGCTCTTAGGCTTACTCGTTCCTG
TCGAGGATGAACACTCCACTCTGCTGATTCTTGGCGTGCTGCTCACCCTGAGGTATTTGGTGCCCTTGCT
GCAGCAGCAGGTCAAGGACACAAGCCTGAAAGGCAGCTTCGGAGTGACAAGGAAAGAAATGGAAGTCTCT
CCTTCTGCAGAGCAGCTTGTCCAGGTTTATGAACTGACGTTACATCATACACAGCACCAAGACCACAATG
TTGTGACCGGAGCCCTGGAGCTGTTGCAGCAGCTCTTCAGAACGCCTCCACCCGAGCTTCTGCAAACCCT
GACCGCAGTCGGGGGCATTGGGCAGCTCACCGCTGCTAAGGAGGAGTCTGGTGGCCGAAGCCGTAGTGGG
AGTATTGTGGAACTTATAGCTGGAGGGGGTTCCTCATGCAGCCCTGTCCTTTCAAGAAAACAAAAAGGCA
AAGTGCTCTTAGGAGAAGAAGAAGCCTTGGAGGATGACTCTGAATCGAGATCGGATGTCAGCAGCTCTGC
CTTAACAGCCTCAGTGAAGGATGAGATCAGTGGAGAGCTGGCTGCTTCTTCAGGGGTTTCCACTCCAGGG
TCAGCAGGTCATGACATCATCACAGAACAGCCACGGTCACAGCACACACTGCAGGCGGACTCAGTGGATC
TGGCCAGCTGTGACTTGACAAGCTCTGCCACTGATGGGGATGAGGAGGATATCTTGAGCCACAGCTCCAG
CCAGGTCAGCGCCGTCCCATCTGACCCTGCCATGGACCTGAATGATGGGACCCAGGCCTCGTCGCCCATC
AGCGACAGCTCCCAGACCACCACCGAAGGGCCTGATTCAGCTGTTACCCCTTCAGACAGTTCTGAAATTG
TGTTAGACGGTACCGACAACCAGTATTTGGGCCTGCAGATTGGACAGCCCCAGGATGAAGATGAGGAAGC
CACAGGTATTCTTCCTGATGAAGCCTCGGAGGCCTTCAGGAACTCTTCCATGGCCCTTCAACAGGCACAT
TTATTGAAAAACATGAGTCACTGCAGGCAGCCTTCTGACAGCAGTGTTGATAAATTTGTGTTGAGAGATG
AAGCTACTGAACCGGGTGATCAAGAAAACAAGCCTTGCCGCATCAAAGGTGACATTGGACAGTCCACTGA
TGATGACTCTGCACCTCTTGTCCATTGTGTCCGCCTTTTATCTGCTTCGTTTTTGCTAACAGGGGGAAAA
AATGTGCTGGTTCCGGACAGGGATGTGAGGGTCAGCGTGAAGGCCCTGGCCCTCAGCTGTGTGGGAGCAG
CTGTGGCCCTCCACCCGGAATCTTTCTTCAGCAAACTCTATAAAGTTCCTCTTGACACCACGGAATACCC
TGAGGAACAGTATGTCTCAGACATCTTGAACTACATCGATCATGGAGACCCACAGGTTCGAGGAGCCACT
GCCATTCTCTGTGGGACCCTCATCTGCTCCATCCTCAGCAGGTCCCGCTTCCACGTGGGAGATTGGATGG
GCACCATTAGAACCCTCACAGGAAATACATTTTCTTTGGCGGATTGCATTCCTTTGCTGCGGAAAACACT
GAAGGATGAGTCTTCTGTTACTTGCAAGTTAGCTTGTACAGCTGTGAGGAACTGTGTCATGAGTCTCTGC
AGCAGCAGCTACAGTGAGTTAGGACTGCAGCTGATCATCGATGTGCTGACTCTGAGGAACAGTTCCTATT
GGCTGGTGAGGACAGAGCTTCTGGAAACCCTTGCAGAGATTGACTTCAGGCTGGTGAGCTTTTTGGAGGC
AAAAGCAGAAAACTTACACAGAGGGGCTCATCATTATACAGGGCTTTTAAAACTGCAAGAACGAGTGCTC
AATAATGTTGTCATCCATTTGCTTGGAGATGAAGACCCCAGGGTGCGACATGTTGCCGCAGCATCACTAA
TTAGGCTTGTCCCAAAGCTGTTTTATAAATGTGACCAAGGACAAGCTGATCCAGTAGTGGCCGTGGCAAG
AGATCAAAGCAGTGTTTACCTGAAACTTCTCATGCATGAGACGCAGCCTCCATCTCATTTCTCCGTCAGC
ACAATAACCAGAATATATAGAGGCTATAACCTACTACCAAGCATAACAGACGTCACTATGGAAAATAACC
TTTCAAGAGTTATTGCAGCAGTTTCTCATGAACTAATCACATCAACCACCAGAGCACTCACATTTGGATG
CTGTGAAGCTTTGTGTCTTCTTTCCACTGCCTTCCCAGTTTGCATTTGGAGTTTAGGTTGGCACTGTGGA
GTGCCTCCACTGAGTGCCTCAGATGAGTCTAGGAAGAGCTGTACCGTTGGGATGGCCACAATGATTCTGA
CCCTGCTCTCGTCAGCTTGGTTCCCATTGGATCTCTCAGCCCATCAAGATGCTTTGATTTTGGCCGGAAA
CTTGCTTGCAGCCAGTGCTCCCAAATCTCTGAGAAGTTCATGGGCCTCTGAAGAAGAAGCCAACCCAGCA
GCCACCAAGCAAGAGGAGGTCTGGCCAGCCCTGGGGGACCGGGCCCTGGTGCCCATGGTGGAGCAGCTCT
TCTCTCACCTGCTGAAGGTGATTAACATTTGTGCCCACGTCCTGGATGACGTGGCTCCTGGACCCGCAAT
AAAGGCAGCCTTGCCTTCTCTAACAAACCCCCCTTCTCTAAGTCCCATCCGACGAAAGGGGAAGGAGAAA
GAACCAGGAGAACAAGCATCTGTACCGTTGAGTCCCAAGAAAGGCAGTGAGGCCAGTGCAGCTTCTAGAC
AATCTGATACCTCAGGTCCTGTTACAACAAGTAAATCCTCATCACTGGGGAGTTTCTATCATCTTCCTTC
ATACCTCAAACTGCATGATGTCCTGAAAGCTACACACGCTAACTACAAGGTCACGCTGGATCTTCAGAAC
AGCACGGAAAAGTTTGGAGGGTTTCTTCGCTCAGCCTTGGATGTTCTTTCTCAGATACTAGAGCTGGCCA
CACTGCAGGACATTGGGAAGTGTGTTGAAGAGATCCTAGGATACCTGAAATCCTGCTTTAGTCGAGAACC
AATGATGGCAACTGTTTGTGTTCAACAATTGTTGAAGACTCTCTTTGGCACAAACTTGGCCTCCCAGTTT
GATGGCTTATCTTCCAACCCCAGCAAGTCACAAGGCCGAGCACAGCGCCTTGGCTCCTCCAGTGTGAGGC
CAGGCTTGTACCACTACTGCTTCATGGCCCCGTACACCCACTTCACCCAGGCCCTCGCTGACGCCAGCCT
GAGGAACATGGTGCAGGCGGAGCAGGAGAACGACACCTCGGGATGGTTTGATGTCCTCCAGAAAGTGTCT
ACCCAGTTGAAGACAAACCTCACGAGTGTCACAAAGAACCGTGCAGATAAGAATGCTATTCATAATCACA
TTCGTTTGTTTGAACCTCTTGTTATAAAAGCTTTAAAACAGTACACGACTACAACATGTGTGCAGTTACA
GAAGCAGGTTTTAGATTTGCTGGCGCAGCTGGTTCAGTTACGGGTTAATTACTGTCTTCTGGATTCAGAT
CAGGTGTTTATTGGCTTTGTATTGAAACAGTTTGAATACATTGAAGTGGGCCAGTTCAGGGAATCAGAGG
CAATCATTCCAAACATCTTTTTCTTCTTGGTATTACTATCTTATGAACGCTATCATTCAAAACAGATCAT
TGGAATTCCTAAAATCATTCAGCTCTGTGATGGCATCATGGCCAGTGGAAGGAAGGCTGTGACACATGCC
ATACCGGCTCTGCAGCCCATAGTCCACGACCTCTTTGTATTAAGAGGAACAAATAAAGCTGATGCAGGAA
AAGAGCTTGAAACCCAAAAAGAGGTGGTGGTGTCAATGTTACTGAGACTCATCCAGTACCATCAGGTGTT
GGAGATGTTCATTCTTGTCCTGCAGCAGTGCCACAAGGAGAATGAAGACAAGTGGAAGCGACTGTCTCGA
CAGATAGCTGACATCATCCTCCCAATGTTAGCCAAACAGCAGATGCACATTGACTCTCATGAAGCCCTTG
GAGTGTTAAATACATTATTTGAGATTTTGGCCCCTTCCTCCCTCCGTCCGGTAGACATGCTTTTACGGAG
TATGTTCGTCACTCCAAACACAATGGCGTCCGTGAGCACTGTTCAACTGTGGATATCGGGAATTCTGGCC
ATTTTGAGGGTTCTGATTTCCCAGTCAACTGAAGATATTGTTCTTTCTCGTATTCAGGAGCTCTCCTTCT
CTCCGTATTTAATCTCCTGTACAGTAATTAATAGGTTAAGAGATGGGGACAGTACTTCAACGCTAGAAGA
ACACAGTGAAGGGAAACAAATAAAGAATTTGCCAGAAGAAACATTTTCAAGGTTTCTATTACAACTGGTT
GGTATTCTTTTAGAAGACATTGTTACAAAACAGCTGAAGGTGGAAATGAGTGAGCAGCAACATACTTTCT
ATTGCCAGGAACTAGGCACACTGCTAATGTGTCTGATCCACATCTTCAAGTCTGGAATGTTCCGGAGAAT
CACAGCAGCTGCCACTAGGCTGTTCCGCAGTGATGGCTGTGGCGGCAGTTTCTACACCCTGGACAGCTTG
AACTTGCGGGCTCGTTCCATGATCACCACCCACCCGGCCCTGGTGCTGCTCTGGTGTCAGATACTGCTGC
TTGTCAACCACACCGACTACCGCTGGTGGGCAGAAGTGCAGCAGACCCCGAAAAGACACAGTCTGTCCAG
CACAAAGTTACTTAGTCCCCAGATGTCTGGAGAAGAGGAGGATTCTGACTTGGCAGCCAAACTTGGAATG
TGCAATAGAGAAATAGTACGAAGAGGGGCTCTCATTCTCTTCTGTGATTATGTCTGTCAGAACCTCCATG
ACTCCGAGCACTTAACGTGGCTCATTGTAAATCACATTCAAGATCTGATCAGCCTTTCCCACGAGCCTCC
AGTACAGGACTTCATCAGTGCCGTTCATCGGAACTCTGCTGCCAGCGGCCTGTTCATCCAGGCAATTCAG
TCTCGTTGTGAAAACCTTTCAACTCCAACCATGCTGAAGAAAACTCTTCAGTGCTTGGAGGGGATCCATC
TCAGCCAGTCGGGAGCTGTGCTCACGCTGTATGTGGACAGGCTTCTGTGCACCCCTTTCCGTGTGCTGGC
TCGCATGGTCGACATCCTTGCTTGTCGCCGGGTAGAAATGCTTCTGGCTGCAAATTTACAGAGCAGCATG
GCCCAGTTGCCAATGGAAGAACTCAACAGAATCCAGGAATACCTTCAGAGCAGCGGGCTCGCTCAGAGAC
ACCAAAGGCTCTATTCCCTGCTGGACAGGTTTCGTCTCTCCACCATGCAAGACTCACTTAGTCCCTCTCC
TCCAGTCTCTTCCCACCCGCTGGACGGGGATGGGCACGTGTCACTGGAAACAGTGAGTCCGGACAAAGAC
TGGTACGTTCATCTTGTCAAATCCCAGTGTTGGACCAGGTCAGATTCTGCACTGCTGGAAGGTGCAGAGC
TGGTGAATCGGATTCCTGCTGAAGATATGAATGCCTTCATGATGAACTCGGAGTTCAACCTAAGCCTGCT
AGCTCCATGCTTAAGCCTAGGGATGAGTGAAATTTCTGGTGGCCAGAAGAGTGCCCTTTTTGAAGCAGCC
CGTGAGGTGACTCTGGCCCGTGTGAGCGGCACCGTGCAGCAGCTCCCTGCTGTCCATCATGTCTTCCAGC
CCGAGCTGCCTGCAGAACCGGCGGCCTACTGGAGCAAGTTGAATGATCTGTTTGGGGATGCTGCACTGTA
TCAGTCCCTGCCCACTCTGGCCCGGGCCCTGGCACAGTACCTGGTGGTGGTCTCCAAACTGCCCAGTCAT
TTGCACCTTCCTCCTGAGAAAGAGAAGGACATTGTGAAATTCGTGGTGGCAACCCTTGAGGCCCTGTCCT
GGCATTTGATCCATGAGCAGATCCCGCTGAGTCTGGATCTCCAGGCAGGGCTGGACTGCTGCTGCCTGGC
CCTGCAGCTGCCTGGCCTCTGGAGCGTGGTCTCCTCCACAGAGTTTGTGACCCACGCCTGCTCCCTCATC
CACTGTGTGCACTTCATCCTGGAGGCCGTTGCAGTGCAGCCTGGAGAGCAGCTTCTTAGTCCAGAAAGAA
GGACAAATACCCCAAAAGCCATCAGCGAGGAGGAGGAGGAAGTAGATCCAAACACACAGAATCCTAAGTA
TATCACTGCAGCCTGTGAGATGGTGGCAGAAATGGTGGAGTCTCTGCAGTCGGTGTTGGCCTTGGGTCAT
AAAAGGAATAGCGGCGTGCCGGCGTTTCTCACGCCATTGCTCAGGAACATCATCATCAGCCTGGCCCGCC
TGCCCCTTGTCAACAGCTACACACGTGTGCCCCCACTGGTGTGGAAGCTTGGATGGTCACCCAAACCGGG
AGGGGATTTTGGCACAGCATTCCCTGAGATCCCCGTGGAGTTCCTCCAGGAAAAGGAAGTCTTTAAGGAG
TTCATCTACCGCATCAACACACTAGGCTGGACCAGTCGTACTCAGTTTGAAGAAACTTGGGCCACCCTCC
TTGGTGTCCTGGTGACGCAGCCCCTCGTGATGGAGCAGGAGGAGAGCCCACCAGAAGAAGACACAGAGAG
GACCCAGATCAACGTCCTGGCCGTGCAGGCCATCACCTCACTGGTGCTCAGTGCAATGACTGTGCCTGTG
GCCGGCAACCCAGCTGTAAGCTGCTTGGAGCAGCAGCCCCGGAACAAGCCTCTGAAAGCTCTCGACACCA
GGTTTGGGAGGAAGCTGAGCATTATCAGAGGGATTGTGGAGCAAGAGATTCAAGCAATGGTTTCAAAGAG
AGAGAATATTGCCACCCATCATTTATATCAGGCATGGGATCCTGTCCCTTCTCTGTCTCCGGCTACTACA
GGTGCCCTCATCAGCCACGAGAAGCTGCTGCTGCAGATCAACCCCGAGCGGGAGCTGGGGAGCATGAGCT
ACAAACTCGGCCAGGTGTCCATACACTCCGTGTGGCTAGGGAACAGCATCACACCCCTGAGGGAGGAGGA
ATGGGACGAGGAAGAGGAGGAGGAGGCCGACGCCCCTGCACCTTCGTCACCACCCACGTCTCCAGTCAAC
TCCAGGAAACACCGGGCTGGAGTTGACATCCACTCCTGTTCGCAGTTTTTGCTTGAGTTGTACAGCCGCT
GGATCCTGCCGTCCAGCTCAGCCAGGAGGACCCCGGCCATCCTGATCAGTGAGGTGGTCAGATCCCTTCT
AGTGGTCTCAGACTTGTTCACCGAGCGCAACCAGTTTGAGCTGATGTATGTGACGCTGACAGAACTGCGA
AGGGTGCACCCTTCAGAAGACGAGATCCTCGCTCAGTACCTGGTGCCTGCCACCTGCAAGGCAGCTGCCG
TCCTTGGGATGGACAAGGCCGTGGCGGAGCCTGTCAGCCGCCTGCTGGAGAGCACGCTCAGGAGCAGCCA
CCTGCCCAGCAGGGTTGGAGCCCTGCACGGCATCCTCTATGTGCTGGAGTGCGACCTGCTGGACGACACT
GCCAAGCAGCTCATCCCGGTCATCAGCGACTATCTCCTCTCCAACCTGAAAGGGATCGCCCACTGCGTGA
ACATTCACAGCCAGCAGCACGTACTGGTCATGTGTGCCACTGCGTTTTACCTCATTGAGAACTATCCTCT
GGACGTAGGGCCGGAATTTTCAGCATCAATAATACAGATGTGTGGGGTGATGCTGTCTGGAAGTGAGGAG
TCCACCCCCTCCATCATTTACCACTGTGCCCTCAGAGGCCTGGAGCGCCTCCTGCTCTCTGAGCAGCTCT
CCCGCCTGGATGCAGAATCGCTGGTCAAGCTGAGTGTGGACAGAGTGAACGTGCACAGCCCGCACCGGGC
CATGGCGGCTCTGGGCCTGATGCTCACCTGCATGTACACAGGAAAGGAGAAAGTCAGTCCGGGTAGAACT
TCAGACCCTAATCCTGCAGCCCCCGACAGCGAGTCAGTGATTGTTGCTATGGAGCGGGTATCTGTTCTTT
TTGATAGGATCAGGAAAGGCTTTCCTTGTGAAGCCAGAGTGGTGGCCAGGATCCTGCCCCAGTTTCTAGA
CGACTTCTTCCCACCCCAGGACATCATGAACAAAGTCATCGGAGAGTTTCTGTCCAACCAGCAGCCATAC
CCCCAGTTCATGGCCACCGTGGTGTATAAGGTGTTTCAGACTCTGCACAGCACCGGGCAGTCGTCCATGG
TCCGGGACTGGGTCATGCTGTCCCTCTCCAACTTCACGCAGAGGGCCCCGGTCGCCATGGCCACGTGGAG
CCTCTCCTGCTTCTTTGTCAGCGCGTCCACCAGCCCGTGGGTCGCGGCGATCCTCCCACATGTCATCAGC
AGGATGGGCAAGCTGGAGCAGGTGGACGTGAACCTTTTCTGCCTGGTCGCCACAGACTTCTACAGACACC
AGATAGAGGAGGAGCTCGACCGCAGGGCCTTCCAGTCTGTGCTTGAGGTGGTTGCAGCCCCAGGAAGCCC
ATATCACCGGCTGCTGACTTGTTTACGAAATGTCCACAAGGTCACCACCTGCTAAAACCTCTACTTCCAA
TCGCACCATCATCACCATCACCATCACCACCATGATTACAAGGATGACGACGATAAGTGAGGCGGCCGCC
AACTTGATATCAAGCTTATCGATAATCAACCTCTGGATTACAAAATTTGTGAAAGATTGACTGGTATTCT
TAACTATGTTGCTCCTTTTACGCTATGTGGATACGCTGCTTTAATGCCTTTGTATCATGCTATTGCTTCC
CGTATGGCTTTCATTTTCTCCTCCTTGTATAAATCCTGGTTGCTGTCTCTTTATGAGGAGTTGTGGCCCG
TTGTCAGGCAACGTGGCGTGGTGTGCACTGTGTTTGCTGACGCAACCCCCACTGGTTGGGGCATTGCCAC
CACCTGTCAGCTCCTTTCCGGGACTTTCGCTTTCCCCCTCCCTATTGCCACGGCGGAACTCATCGCCGCC
TGCCTTGCCCGCTGCTGGACAGGGGCTCGGCTGTTGGGCACTGACAATTCCGTGGTGTTGTCGGGGAAAT
CATCGTCCTTTCCTTGGCTGCTCGCCTGTGTTGCCACCTGGATTCTGCGCGGGACGTCCTTCTGCTACGT
CCCTTCGGCCCTCAATCCAGCGGACCTTCCTTCCCGCGGGCGCCCCCCTCCTCACGGCGAGCGAAGCTTG
TCGAGAAGTACTAGAGGATCTCTAGAGCCTGCAGTCTCGACAAGCTTGTCGAGAAGTACTAGAGGATCAT
AATCAGCCATACCACATTTGTAGAGGTTTTACTTGCTTTAAAAAACCTCCCACACCTCCCCCTGAACCTG
AAACATAAAATGAATGCAATTGTTGTTGTTAACTTGTTTATTGCAGCTTATAATGGTTACAAATAAAGCA
ATAGCATCACAAATTTCACAAATAAAGCATTTTTTTCACTGCATTCTAGTTGTGGTTTGTCCAAACTCAT
CAATGTATCTTATCATGTCTGGATCTGATCACTGCTTGAGCCTAGGAGATCCGAACCAGATAAGTGAAAT
CTAGTTCCAAACTATTTTGTCATTTTTAATTTTCGTATTAGCTTACGACGCTACACCCAGTTCCCATCTA
TTTTGTCACTCTTCCCTAAATAATCCTTAAAAACTCCATTTCCACCCCTCCCAGTTCCCAACTATTTTGT
CCGCCCACAGCGGGGCATTTTTCTTCCTGTTATGTTTTTAATCAAACATCCTGCCAACTCCATGTGACAA
ACCGTCATCTTCGGCTACTTT
Features (pLannotate 1.2.2; 22 found; start..end, strand, type, name):
    102..556     +  rep_origin     f1 ori (sequence partly withheld): f1 bacteriophage origin of replication; arrow indicates direction of (+) strand synthesis
    582..686     +  promoter       AmpR promoter: bla
    687..1547    +  CDS            AmpR: β-lactamase; bla; confers resistance to ampicillin, carbenicillin, and related antibiotics
   1718..2306    +  rep_origin     ori: high-copy-number ColE1/pMB1/pBR322/pUC origin of replication
   2492..2543    -  misc_feature   bom (fragment): basis of mobility region from pBR322
   2611..2835    -  mobile_element Tn7R: mini-Tn7 element (right end of the Tn7 transposon) Tn7
   2902..3435    -  CDS            GmR: gentamycin acetyltransferase; aacC1; confers resistance to gentamycin
   3624..3652    -  promoter       Pc promoter: intI1 (promoter lies within the coding sequence); class 1 integron promoter
   3630..3989    -  CDS            YPR2_ECOLX (fragment): Protein predicted: Swiss-Prot protein existence level 4. From Escherichia coli.
   4160..4208    -  polyA_signal   HSV TK poly(A) signal: herpes simplex virus thymidine kinase polyadenylation signal (Cole and Stacy, 1985)
   4313..4692    +  enhancer       CMV enhancer: human cytomegalovirus immediate early enhancer
   4693..4896    +  promoter       CMV promoter: human cytomegalovirus (CMV) immediate early promoter
   4892..4925    +  LTR            5' LTR (truncated) (fragment): truncated 5' long terminal repeat (LTR) from HIV-1
   4943..5052    +  promoter       p10 promoter: baculovirus promoter for expression in insect cells
   5111..14692   +  CDS            HTT: HD_HUMAN - Also known as HD, IT15. Experimental evidence at protein level: Swiss-Prot protein existence level 1. [Huntingtin, myristoylated N-terminal fragment]: Promotes the formation of autophagic vesicles. From Homo sapiens (Human).
  14720..14739   +  CDS            7xHis (fragment): 6xHis affinity tag
  14744..14767   +  CDS            3xFLAG (fragment): three tandem FLAG® epitope tags
  14786..14804   +  misc_feature   MCS (fragment): pBluescript multiple cloning site
  14804..15309   +  misc_feature   WPRE (fragment): woodchuck hepatitis virus posttranscriptional regulatory element
  15405..15488   +  CDS            large T antigen (fragment): large T antigen from SV40 (simian virus 40)
  15511..15645   +  polyA_signal   SV40 poly(A) signal: SV40 polyadenylation signal
  15674..15839   -  mobile_element Tn7L: mini-Tn7 element (left end of the Tn7 transposon) Tn7
