[The description below was written by a language model from this plasmid's Addgene catalogue record and pLannotate feature annotations shown in this document.]
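Description:
pBacMam2-DiEx-LIC-N-flag_huntingtin_full-length_Q73 is a roughly 15.9 kb baculovirus transfer vector built on the pBacMam2-DiEx-LIC backbone for producing full-length human huntingtin (HTT) carrying an expanded 73-glutamine polyQ tract. It is maintained in E. coli as a high-copy plasmid through a ColE1/pUC-type origin with ampicillin resistance, and it also carries an f1 phage origin. The expression cassette, together with a gentamicin resistance gene driven by the Pc integron promoter, sits between the Tn7R and Tn7L ends of a mini-Tn7 element. This layout allows site-specific transposition of the cassette into a baculovirus bacmid, from which recombinant virus can be generated.

The payload is the 9,582 bp HTT coding sequence, inserted by ligation-independent cloning downstream of two promoters in tandem: the CMV immediate-early enhancer/promoter followed by the baculovirus p10 promoter. This dual arrangement lets the same recombinant baculovirus drive expression in infected insect cells (via p10) and in transduced mammalian cells (via CMV, the BacMam approach). Downstream of the insert are a WPRE fragment, which enhances transcript stability and expression, and an SV40 polyadenylation signal; an HSV TK poly(A) signal lies on the opposite strand upstream of the CMV enhancer. The catalogue lists a FLAG tag at the N terminus of the insert, but the automated annotation detects no feature there; it instead finds short His- and FLAG-like fragments just 3′ of the HTT reading frame, and the record does not indicate whether these are translated. The construct belongs to a toolkit for scalable eukaryotic production of wild-type and mutant huntingtin proteins for purification and characterization.
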