Addgene plasmid #111724: pBacMam2-DiEx-LIC-N-flag_huntingtin_full-length_Q73
Purpose: Baculovirus transfer vector for expression of huntingtin protein in insect and mammalian cellscells as well as in mammalian cells
Depositing lab: Cheryl Arrowsmith. Publication: Design and characterization of mutant and wildtype huntingtin proteins produced from a toolkit of scalable eukaryotic expression systems. Harding RJ, Loppnau P, Ackloo S, Lemak A, Hutchinson A, Hunt B, Holehouse AS, Ho JC, Fan L, Toledo-Sherman L, Seitova A, Arrowsmith CH. J Biol Chem. 2019 Apr 26;294(17):6986-7001. doi: 10.1074/jbc.RA118.007204. Epub 2019 Mar 6. PubMed 30842263.
Backbone
  Vector backbone: pBacMam2-DiEx-LIC
  Vector type: Mammalian Expression ; Baculovirus Expression
Growth in bacteria
  Bacterial resistance: Ampicillin, 100 μg/mL
  Growth temperature: 37°C
  Growth strain: DH5alpha
  Copy number: High Copy
Gene/Insert
  Gene/Insert name: HTT (alt name: huntingtin)
  Species: H. sapiens (human)
  Insert size (bp): 9582
  Mutation: Q73 (polyQ repeat)
  Entrez Gene: HTT (a.k.a. HD, IT15, LOMARS)
  Promoter: CMV and P10
  Tag / fusion protein: FLAG (N terminal on insert)
  Cloning method: Ligation Independent Cloning
  Sequencing primers: 5′ pFBM-fwd (5'-caaaatgtcgtaacaactccgc-3'); 3′ pFBM-rev (5'- tagttaagaataccagtcaatctttcac-3')
Resource information
  A portion of this plasmid was derived from a plasmid made by: Kazusa DNA Research Institute Gene KIEE4296 & Original Clone ID cp94296
Terms and licenses: Academic/Nonprofit Terms; Industry Terms: Not Available to Industry
Depositor comments: Please visit https://www.biorxiv.org/content/early/2018/12/10/492215 for BioRxiv preprint.
How to cite: pBacMam2-DiEx-LIC-N-flag_huntingtin_full-length_Q73 was a gift from Cheryl Arrowsmith (Addgene plasmid # 111724 ; http://n2t.net/addgene:111724 ; RRID:Addgene_111724)
