>Addgene plasmid #111724 | pBacMam2-DiEx-LIC-N-flag_huntingtin_full-length_Q73 | depositor partial sequence | sequence record 209875 | insert
ATGGCGACCCTGGAAAAGCTGATGAAGGCCTTCGAGTCCCTCAAGTCCTTCCAACAGCAGCAACAGCAAC
AACAGCAGCAACAGCAACAACAGCAGCAACAGCAACAACAGCAGCAACAGCAACAACAGCAGCAACAGCA
ACAACAGCAGCAACAGCAACAACAGCAGCAACAGCAACAACAGCAGCAACAGCAACAACAGCAGCAACAG
CAACAACAGCAGCAACAGCAACAACAGCAGCAACAGCAACAACAGCAGCAACAGCAACAACCGCCACCGC
CGCCGCCGCCGCCGCCGCCTCCTCAGCTTCCTCAGCCGCCGCCGCAGGCACAGCCGCTGCTGCCTCAGCC
GCAGCCGCCCCCGCCGCCGCCCCCGCCGCCACCCGGCCCGGCTGTGGCTGAGGAGCCGCTGCACCGACCA
AAGAAAGAACTTTCAGCTACCAAGAAAGACCGTGTGAATCATTGTCTGACAATATGTGAAAACATAGTGG
CACAGTCTGTCAGAAATTCTCCAGAATTTCAGAAACTTCTGGGCATCGCTATGGAACTTTTTCTGCTGTG
CAGTGATGACGCAGAGTCAGATGTCAGGATGGTGGCTGACGAATGCCTCAACAAAGTTATCAAAGCTTTG
ATGGATTCTAATCTTCCAAGGTTACAGCTCGAGCTCTATAAGGAAATTAAAAAGAATGGTGCCCCTCGGA
GTTTGCGTGCTGCCCTGTGGAGGTTTGCTGAGCTGGCTCACCTGGTTCGGCCTCAGAAATGCAGGCCTTA
CCTGGTGAACCTTCTGCCGTGCCTGACTCGAACAAGCAAGAGACCCGAAGAATCAGTCCAGGAGACCTTG
GCTGCAGCTGTTCCCAAAATTATGGCTTCTTTTGGCAATTTTGCAAATGACAATGAAATTAAGGTTTTGT
TAAAGGCCTTCATAGCGAACCTGAAGTCAAGCTCCCCCACCATTCGGCGGACAGCGGCTGGATCAGCAGT
GAGCATCTGCCAGCACTCAAGAAGGACACAATATTTCTATAGTTGGCTACTAAATGTGCTCTTAGGCTTA
CTCGTTCCTGTCGAGGATGAACACTCCACTCTGCTGATTCTTGGCGTGCTGCTCACCCTGAGGTATTTGG
TGCCCTTGCTGCAGCAGCAGGTCAAGGACACAAGCCTGAAAGGCAGCTTCGGAGTGACAAGGAAAGAAAT
GGAAGTCTCTCCTTCTGCAGAGCAGCTTGTCCAGGTTTATGAACTGACGTTACATCATACACAGCACCAA
GACCACAATGTTGTGACCGGAGCCCTGGAGCTGTTGCAGCAGCTCTTCAGAACGCCTCCACCCGAGCTTC
TGCAAACCCTGACCGCAGTCGGGGGCATTGGGCAGCTCACCGCTGCTAAGGAGGAGTCTGGTGGCCGAAG
CCGTAGTGGGAGTATTGTGGAACTTATAGCTGGAGGGGGTTCCTCATGCAGCCCTGTCCTTTCAAGAAAA
CAAAAAGGCAAAGTGCTCTTAGGAGAAGAAGAAGCCTTGGAGGATGACTCTGAATCGAGATCGGATGTCA
GCAGCTCTGCCTTAACAGCCTCAGTGAAGGATGAGATCAGTGGAGAGCTGGCTGCTTCTTCAGGGGTTTC
CACTCCAGGGTCAGCAGGTCATGACATCATCACAGAACAGCCACGGTCACAGCACACACTGCAGGCGGAC
TCAGTGGATCTGGCCAGCTGTGACTTGACAAGCTCTGCCACTGATGGGGATGAGGAGGATATCTTGAGCC
ACAGCTCCAGCCAGGTCAGCGCCGTCCCATCTGACCCTGCCATGGACCTGAATGATGGGACCCAGGCCTC
GTCGCCCATCAGCGACAGCTCCCAGACCACCACCGAAGGGCCTGATTCAGCTGTTACCCCTTCAGACAGT
TCTGAAATTGTGTTAGACGGTACCGACAACCAGTATTTGGGCCTGCAGATTGGACAGCCCCAGGATGAAG
ATGAGGAAGCCACAGGTATTCTTCCTGATGAAGCCTCGGAGGCCTTCAGGAACTCTTCCATGGCCCTTCA
ACAGGCACATTTATTGAAAAACATGAGTCACTGCAGGCAGCCTTCTGACAGCAGTGTTGATAAATTTGTG
TTGAGAGATGAAGCTACTGAACCGGGTGATCAAGAAAACAAGCCTTGCCGCATCAAAGGTGACATTGGAC
AGTCCACTGATGATGACTCTGCACCTCTTGTCCATTGTGTCCGCCTTTTATCTGCTTCGTTTTTGCTAAC
AGGGGGAAAAAATGTGCTGGTTCCGGACAGGGATGTGAGGGTCAGCGTGAAGGCCCTGGCCCTCAGCTGT
GTGGGAGCAGCTGTGGCCCTCCACCCGGAATCTTTCTTCAGCAAACTCTATAAAGTTCCTCTTGACACCA
CGGAATACCCTGAGGAACAGTATGTCTCAGACATCTTGAACTACATCGATCATGGAGACCCACAGGTTCG
AGGAGCCACTGCCATTCTCTGTGGGACCCTCATCTGCTCCATCCTCAGCAGGTCCCGCTTCCACGTGGGA
GATTGGATGGGCACCATTAGAACCCTCACAGGAAATACATTTTCTTTGGCGGATTGCATTCCTTTGCTGC
GGAAAACACTGAAGGATGAGTCTTCTGTTACTTGCAAGTTAGCTTGTACAGCTGTGAGGAACTGTGTCAT
GAGTCTCTGCAGCAGCAGCTACAGTGAGTTAGGACTGCAGCTGATCATCGATGTGCTGACTCTGAGGAAC
AGTTCCTATTGGCTGGTGAGGACAGAGCTTCTGGAAACCCTTGCAGAGATTGACTTCAGGCTGGTGAGCT
TTTTGGAGGCAAAAGCAGAAAACTTACACAGAGGGGCTCATCATTATACAGGGCTTTTAAAACTGCAAGA
ACGAGTGCTCAATAATGTTGTCATCCATTTGCTTGGAGATGAAGACCCCAGGGTGCGACATGTTGCCGCA
GCATCACTAATTAGGCTTGTCCCAAAGCTGTTTTATAAATGTGACCAAGGACAAGCTGATCCAGTAGTGG
CCGTGGCAAGAGATCAAAGCAGTGTTTACCTGAAACTTCTCATGCATGAGACGCAGCCTCCATCTCATTT
CTCCGTCAGCACAATAACCAGAATATATAGAGGCTATAACCTACTACCAAGCATAACAGACGTCACTATG
GAAAATAACCTTTCAAGAGTTATTGCAGCAGTTTCTCATGAACTAATCACATCAACCACCAGAGCACTCA
CATTTGGATGCTGTGAAGCTTTGTGTCTTCTTTCCACTGCCTTCCCAGTTTGCATTTGGAGTTTAGGTTG
GCACTGTGGAGTGCCTCCACTGAGTGCCTCAGATGAGTCTAGGAAGAGCTGTACCGTTGGGATGGCCACA
ATGATTCTGACCCTGCTCTCGTCAGCTTGGTTCCCATTGGATCTCTCAGCCCATCAAGATGCTTTGATTT
TGGCCGGAAACTTGCTTGCAGCCAGTGCTCCCAAATCTCTGAGAAGTTCATGGGCCTCTGAAGAAGAAGC
CAACCCAGCAGCCACCAAGCAAGAGGAGGTCTGGCCAGCCCTGGGGGACCGGGCCCTGGTGCCCATGGTG
GAGCAGCTCTTCTCTCACCTGCTGAAGGTGATTAACATTTGTGCCCACGTCCTGGATGACGTGGCTCCTG
GACCCGCAATAAAGGCAGCCTTGCCTTCTCTAACAAACCCCCCTTCTCTAAGTCCCATCCGACGAAAGGG
GAAGGAGAAAGAACCAGGAGAACAAGCATCTGTACCGTTGAGTCCCAAGAAAGGCAGTGAGGCCAGTGCA
GCTTCTAGACAATCTGATACCTCAGGTCCTGTTACAACAAGTAAATCCTCATCACTGGGGAGTTTCTATC
ATCTTCCTTCATACCTCAAACTGCATGATGTCCTGAAAGCTACACACGCTAACTACAAGGTCACGCTGGA
TCTTCAGAACAGCACGGAAAAGTTTGGAGGGTTTCTTCGCTCAGCCTTGGATGTTCTTTCTCAGATACTA
GAGCTGGCCACACTGCAGGACATTGGGAAGTGTGTTGAAGAGATCCTAGGATACCTGAAATCCTGCTTTA
GTCGAGAACCAATGATGGCAACTGTTTGTGTTCAACAATTGTTGAAGACTCTCTTTGGCACAAACTTGGC
CTCCCAGTTTGATGGCTTATCTTCCAACCCCAGCAAGTCACAAGGCCGAGCACAGCGCCTTGGCTCCTCC
AGTGTGAGGCCAGGCTTGTACCACTACTGCTTCATGGCCCCGTACACCCACTTCACCCAGGCCCTCGCTG
ACGCCAGCCTGAGGAACATGGTGCAGGCGGAGCAGGAGAACGACACCTCGGGATGGTTTGATGTCCTCCA
GAAAGTGTCTACCCAGTTGAAGACAAACCTCACGAGTGTCACAAAGAACCGTGCAGATAAGAATGCTATT
CATAATCACATTCGTTTGTTTGAACCTCTTGTTATAAAAGCTTTAAAACAGTACACGACTACAACATGTG
TGCAGTTACAGAAGCAGGTTTTAGATTTGCTGGCGCAGCTGGTTCAGTTACGGGTTAATTACTGTCTTCT
GGATTCAGATCAGGTGTTTATTGGCTTTGTATTGAAACAGTTTGAATACATTGAAGTGGGCCAGTTCAGG
GAATCAGAGGCAATCATTCCAAACATCTTTTTCTTCTTGGTATTACTATCTTATGAACGCTATCATTCAA
AACAGATCATTGGAATTCCTAAAATCATTCAGCTCTGTGATGGCATCATGGCCAGTGGAAGGAAGGCTGT
GACACATGCCATACCGGCTCTGCAGCCCATAGTCCACGACCTCTTTGTATTAAGAGGAACAAATAAAGCT
GATGCAGGAAAAGAGCTTGAAACCCAAAAAGAGGTGGTGGTGTCAATGTTACTGAGACTCATCCAGTACC
ATCAGGTGTTGGAGATGTTCATTCTTGTCCTGCAGCAGTGCCACAAGGAGAATGAAGACAAGTGGAAGCG
ACTGTCTCGACAGATAGCTGACATCATCCTCCCAATGTTAGCCAAACAGCAGATGCACATTGACTCTCAT
GAAGCCCTTGGAGTGTTAAATACATTATTTGAGATTTTGGCCCCTTCCTCCCTCCGTCCGGTAGACATGC
TTTTACGGAGTATGTTCGTCACTCCAAACACAATGGCGTCCGTGAGCACTGTTCAACTGTGGATATCGGG
AATTCTGGCCATTTTGAGGGTTCTGATTTCCCAGTCAACTGAAGATATTGTTCTTTCTCGTATTCAGGAG
CTCTCCTTCTCTCCGTATTTAATCTCCTGTACAGTAATTAATAGGTTAAGAGATGGGGACAGTACTTCAA
CGCTAGAAGAACACAGTGAAGGGAAACAAATAAAGAATTTGCCAGAAGAAACATTTTCAAGGTTTCTATT
ACAACTGGTTGGTATTCTTTTAGAAGACATTGTTACAAAACAGCTGAAGGTGGAAATGAGTGAGCAGCAA
CATACTTTCTATTGCCAGGAACTAGGCACACTGCTAATGTGTCTGATCCACATCTTCAAGTCTGGAATGT
TCCGGAGAATCACAGCAGCTGCCACTAGGCTGTTCCGCAGTGATGGCTGTGGCGGCAGTTTCTACACCCT
GGACAGCTTGAACTTGCGGGCTCGTTCCATGATCACCACCCACCCGGCCCTGGTGCTGCTCTGGTGTCAG
ATACTGCTGCTTGTCAACCACACCGACTACCGCTGGTGGGCAGAAGTGCAGCAGACCCCGAAAAGACACA
GTCTGTCCAGCACAAAGTTACTTAGTCCCCAGATGTCTGGAGAAGAGGAGGATTCTGACTTGGCAGCCAA
ACTTGGAATGTGCAATAGAGAAATAGTACGAAGAGGGGCTCTCATTCTCTTCTGTGATTATGTCTGTCAG
AACCTCCATGACTCCGAGCACTTAACGTGGCTCATTGTAAATCACATTCAAGATCTGATCAGCCTTTCCC
ACGAGCCTCCAGTACAGGACTTCATCAGTGCCGTTCATCGGAACTCTGCTGCCAGCGGCCTGTTCATCCA
GGCAATTCAGTCTCGTTGTGAAAACCTTTCAACTCCAACCATGCTGAAGAAAACTCTTCAGTGCTTGGAG
GGGATCCATCTCAGCCAGTCGGGAGCTGTGCTCACGCTGTATGTGGACAGGCTTCTGTGCACCCCTTTCC
GTGTGCTGGCTCGCATGGTCGACATCCTTGCTTGTCGCCGGGTAGAAATGCTTCTGGCTGCAAATTTACA
GAGCAGCATGGCCCAGTTGCCAATGGAAGAACTCAACAGAATCCAGGAATACCTTCAGAGCAGCGGGCTC
GCTCAGAGACACCAAAGGCTCTATTCCCTGCTGGACAGGTTTCGTCTCTCCACCATGCAAGACTCACTTA
GTCCCTCTCCTCCAGTCTCTTCCCACCCGCTGGACGGGGATGGGCACGTGTCACTGGAAACAGTGAGTCC
GGACAAAGACTGGTACGTTCATCTTGTCAAATCCCAGTGTTGGACCAGGTCAGATTCTGCACTGCTGGAA
GGTGCAGAGCTGGTGAATCGGATTCCTGCTGAAGATATGAATGCCTTCATGATGAACTCGGAGTTCAACC
TAAGCCTGCTAGCTCCATGCTTAAGCCTAGGGATGAGTGAAATTTCTGGTGGCCAGAAGAGTGCCCTTTT
TGAAGCAGCCCGTGAGGTGACTCTGGCCCGTGTGAGCGGCACCGTGCAGCAGCTCCCTGCTGTCCATCAT
GTCTTCCAGCCCGAGCTGCCTGCAGAACCGGCGGCCTACTGGAGCAAGTTGAATGATCTGTTTGGGGATG
CTGCACTGTATCAGTCCCTGCCCACTCTGGCCCGGGCCCTGGCACAGTACCTGGTGGTGGTCTCCAAACT
GCCCAGTCATTTGCACCTTCCTCCTGAGAAAGAGAAGGACATTGTGAAATTCGTGGTGGCAACCCTTGAG
GCCCTGTCCTGGCATTTGATCCATGAGCAGATCCCGCTGAGTCTGGATCTCCAGGCAGGGCTGGACTGCT
GCTGCCTGGCCCTGCAGCTGCCTGGCCTCTGGAGCGTGGTCTCCTCCACAGAGTTTGTGACCCACGCCTG
CTCCCTCATCCACTGTGTGCACTTCATCCTGGAGGCCGTTGCAGTGCAGCCTGGAGAGCAGCTTCTTAGT
CCAGAAAGAAGGACAAATACCCCAAAAGCCATCAGCGAGGAGGAGGAGGAAGTAGATCCAAACACACAGA
ATCCTAAGTATATCACTGCAGCCTGTGAGATGGTGGCAGAAATGGTGGAGTCTCTGCAGTCGGTGTTGGC
CTTGGGTCATAAAAGGAATAGCGGCGTGCCGGCGTTTCTCACGCCATTGCTCAGGAACATCATCATCAGC
CTGGCCCGCCTGCCCCTTGTCAACAGCTACACACGTGTGCCCCCACTGGTGTGGAAGCTTGGATGGTCAC
CCAAACCGGGAGGGGATTTTGGCACAGCATTCCCTGAGATCCCCGTGGAGTTCCTCCAGGAAAAGGAAGT
CTTTAAGGAGTTCATCTACCGCATCAACACACTAGGCTGGACCAGTCGTACTCAGTTTGAAGAAACTTGG
GCCACCCTCCTTGGTGTCCTGGTGACGCAGCCCCTCGTGATGGAGCAGGAGGAGAGCCCACCAGAAGAAG
ACACAGAGAGGACCCAGATCAACGTCCTGGCCGTGCAGGCCATCACCTCACTGGTGCTCAGTGCAATGAC
TGTGCCTGTGGCCGGCAACCCAGCTGTAAGCTGCTTGGAGCAGCAGCCCCGGAACAAGCCTCTGAAAGCT
CTCGACACCAGGTTTGGGAGGAAGCTGAGCATTATCAGAGGGATTGTGGAGCAAGAGATTCAAGCAATGG
TTTCAAAGAGAGAGAATATTGCCACCCATCATTTATATCAGGCATGGGATCCTGTCCCTTCTCTGTCTCC
GGCTACTACAGGTGCCCTCATCAGCCACGAGAAGCTGCTGCTGCAGATCAACCCCGAGCGGGAGCTGGGG
AGCATGAGCTACAAACTCGGCCAGGTGTCCATACACTCCGTGTGGCTAGGGAACAGCATCACACCCCTGA
GGGAGGAGGAATGGGACGAGGAAGAGGAGGAGGAGGCCGACGCCCCTGCACCTTCGTCACCACCCACGTC
TCCAGTCAACTCCAGGAAACACCGGGCTGGAGTTGACATCCACTCCTGTTCGCAGTTTTTGCTTGAGTTG
TACAGCCGCTGGATCCTGCCGTCCAGCTCAGCCAGGAGGACCCCGGCCATCCTGATCAGTGAGGTGGTCA
GATCCCTTCTAGTGGTCTCAGACTTGTTCACCGAGCGCAACCAGTTTGAGCTGATGTATGTGACGCTGAC
AGAACTGCGAAGGGTGCACCCTTCAGAAGACGAGATCCTCGCTCAGTACCTGGTGCCTGCCACCTGCAAG
GCAGCTGCCGTCCTTGGGATGGACAAGGCCGTGGCGGAGCCTGTCAGCCGCCTGCTGGAGAGCACGCTCA
GGAGCAGCCACCTGCCCAGCAGGGTTGGAGCCCTGCACGGCATCCTCTATGTGCTGGAGTGCGACCTGCT
GGACGACACTGCCAAGCAGCTCATCCCGGTCATCAGCGACTATCTCCTCTCCAACCTGAAAGGGATCGCC
CACTGCGTGAACATTCACAGCCAGCAGCACGTACTGGTCATGTGTGCCACTGCGTTTTACCTCATTGAGA
ACTATCCTCTGGACGTAGGGCCGGAATTTTCAGCATCAATAATACAGATGTGTGGGGTGATGCTGTCTGG
AAGTGAGGAGTCCACCCCCTCCATCATTTACCACTGTGCCCTCAGAGGCCTGGAGCGCCTCCTGCTCTCT
GAGCAGCTCTCCCGCCTGGATGCAGAATCGCTGGTCAAGCTGAGTGTGGACAGAGTGAACGTGCACAGCC
CGCACCGGGCCATGGCGGCTCTGGGCCTGATGCTCACCTGCATGTACACAGGAAAGGAGAAAGTCAGTCC
GGGTAGAACTTCAGACCCTAATCCTGCAGCCCCCGACAGCGAGTCAGTGATTGTTGCTATGGAGCGGGTA
TCTGTTCTTTTTGATAGGATCAGGAAAGGCTTTCCTTGTGAAGCCAGAGTGGTGGCCAGGATCCTGCCCC
AGTTTCTAGACGACTTCTTCCCACCCCAGGACATCATGAACAAAGTCATCGGAGAGTTTCTGTCCAACCA
GCAGCCATACCCCCAGTTCATGGCCACCGTGGTGTATAAGGTGTTTCAGACTCTGCACAGCACCGGGCAG
TCGTCCATGGTCCGGGACTGGGTCATGCTGTCCCTCTCCAACTTCACGCAGAGGGCCCCGGTCGCCATGG
CCACGTGGAGCCTCTCCTGCTTCTTTGTCAGCGCGTCCACCAGCCCGTGGGTCGCGGCGATCCTCCCACA
TGTCATCAGCAGGATGGGCAAGCTGGAGCAGGTGGACGTGAACCTTTTCTGCCTGGTCGCCACAGACTTC
TACAGACACCAGATAGAGGAGGAGCTCGACCGCAGGGCCTTCCAGTCTGTGCTTGAGGTGGTTGCAGCCC
CAGGAAGCCCATATCACCGGCTGCTGACTTGTTTACGAAATGTCCACAAGGTCACCACCTGC
